Addgene plasmid #169730: pDEST17-cDAXX-0SB
Purpose: Bacterial expression of N-terminally 6His tagged cDAXX-0SB
Depositing lab: Tanja Mittag. Depositing organization: St. Jude Children's Research Hospital. Publication: Cancer Mutations of the Tumor Suppressor SPOP Disrupt the Formation of Active, Phase-Separated Compartments. Bouchard JJ, Otero JH, Scott DC, Szulc E, Martin EW, Sabri N, Granata D, Marzahn MR, Lindorff-Larsen K, Salvatella X, Schulman BA, Mittag T. Mol Cell. 2018 Oct 4;72(1):19-36.e8. doi: 10.1016/j.molcel.2018.08.027. Epub 2018 Sep 20. PubMed 30244836.
Backbone
  Vector backbone: pDEST17
  Backbone manufacturer: Invitrogen
  Vector type: Bacterial Expression
Growth in bacteria
  Bacterial resistance: Ampicillin, 100 μg/mL
  Growth temperature: 37°C
  Growth strain: DH5alpha
  Copy number: High Copy
Gene/Insert
  Gene/Insert name: cDAXX-0SB
  Species: H. sapiens (human)
  Insert size (bp): 732
  Mutation: Comprises residues 495-741 and has the major SB motifs mutated
  Entrez Gene: DAXX (a.k.a. BING2, DAP6, EAP1, SMIM40)
  Promoter: T7
  Tag / fusion protein: 6 His (N terminal on insert)
  Cloning method: Gateway Cloning
Terms and licenses: Academic/Nonprofit Terms; Industry Terms: Not Available to Industry
How to cite: pDEST17-cDAXX-0SB was a gift from Tanja Mittag (Addgene plasmid # 169730 ; http://n2t.net/addgene:169730 ; RRID:Addgene_169730)
