[The description below was written by a language model from this plasmid's Addgene catalogue record and pLannotate feature annotations shown in this document.]
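Description:
pDEST17-cDAXX-0SB is a bacterial expression plasmid built on the Invitrogen pDEST17 Gateway destination backbone, designed to produce an N-terminally His-tagged C-terminal fragment of human DAXX in E. coli. The sequenced record is 5,464 nt. It is propagated through a ColE1/pMB1-type origin and selected with ampicillin via the β-lactamase gene and its own promoter. The backbone retains pBR322-derived elements, including the bom mobility region, the rop gene and two non-contiguous fragments of the tetracycline resistance gene with the tet promoter. These fragments are remnants rather than a functional marker. The catalogue lists the plasmid as high copy, although rop is normally associated with copy-number restraint.

The expression cassette runs from a T7 promoter and the phage T7 gene 10 ribosome binding site into a His tag (catalogued as 6xHis). This is followed by the attB1 site left by Gateway recombination, a TEV protease cleavage site that should allow tag removal, and the DAXX coding fragment. The fragment ends just before attB2 and a T7 terminator, and a short annotated match to a T7 gene 10B-derived solubility tag lies between them. Transcription therefore depends on a host that supplies T7 RNA polymerase.

The 732 bp insert is recorded as residues 495–741 of DAXX with the major SB motifs mutated, and the individual substitutions are not listed. "SB" is not defined in the record, but given the associated publication on the tumour suppressor SPOP it probably denotes SPOP-binding motifs. The construct would then yield a recombinant binding-deficient variant of the DAXX C-terminal region, plausibly for in vitro comparison with the unmutated fragment in studies of SPOP interaction and phase separation.
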