Features (pLannotate 1.2.2; 18 found; start..end, strand, type, name):
    460..484     -  protein_bind   attB2: mutant version of attB; recombination site for the Gateway® BP reaction BP Clonase™
    494..543     +  CDS            SET1 (fragment): solubility-enhancement tag derived from T7 phage gene 10B
    551..598     +  terminator     T7 terminator: transcription terminator for bacteriophage T7 RNA polymerase
    624..916     -  CDS            TcR (fragment): tetracycline efflux protein; tet; confers resistance to tetracycline
    964..992     -  promoter       tet promoter: E. coli promoter for tetracycline efflux protein gene
   1105..1209    +  promoter       AmpR promoter: bla
   1210..2070    +  CDS            AmpR: β-lactamase; bla; confers resistance to ampicillin, carbenicillin, and related antibiotics
   2241..2829    +  rep_origin     ori: high-copy-number ColE1/pMB1/pBR322/pUC origin of replication
   3015..3154    -  misc_feature   bom: basis of mobility region from pBR322
   3256..3447    -  CDS            rop: Rop protein, which maintains plasmids at low copy number; rop
   3464..3844    +  CDS            YPB1_ECOLX: Protein predicted: Swiss-Prot protein existence level 4. From Escherichia coli.
   4086..4990    -  CDS            TcR (fragment): tetracycline efflux protein; tet; confers resistance to tetracycline
   5012..5030    +  promoter       T7 promoter: promoter for bacteriophage T7 RNA polymerase
   5062..5084    +  RBS            RBS: efficient ribosome binding site from bacteriophage T7 gene 10 (Olins and Rangwala, 1989)
   5102..5122    +  CDS            8xHis (fragment): 8xHis affinity tag
   5131..5155    +  protein_bind   attB1: mutant version of attB; recombination site for the Gateway® BP reaction BP Clonase™
   5158..5178    +  CDS            TEV site: tobacco etch virus (TEV) protease recognition and cleavage site
   5182..455     +  CDS            DAXX (fragment) (across the origin): DAXX_HUMAN - Also known as BING2, DAP6. Experimental evidence at protein level: Swiss-Prot protein existence level 1. Transcription corepressor known to repress transcriptional potential of several sumoylated transcription factors. Down-regulates basal and activated transcription. Its transcription repressor activity is modulated by recruiting it to subnuclear compartments like the nucleolus or PML/POD/ND10 nuclear bodies through interactions with MCSR1 and PML, respectively. Seems to regulate transcription in PML/POD/ND10 nuclear bodies together with PML and may influence TNFRSF6-dependent ap
>Addgene plasmid #169730 | pDEST17-cDAXX-0SB | addgene full sequence | sequence record 334856 | Addgene NGS Result
CCATCAAGCAGTCCGAGGAACCCTTCACCACCGTGCTGGAAAACGGCGCTGGCATGGTCACCAGCACCAC
CTTCAATGGCGGCGTGTCCCCCCACAACTGGGGCGATTCTGGCCCCCCTAGCAAGAAGTCCCGGAAAGAG
AAGAAGCAGACCGGCAGCGGCCCTCTGGGCAACAGCTACGTGGAACGGCAGAGAAGCGTGCACGAGAAAA
ACGGCAAGAAGATCAGCACCCTGCCCAGCCCCCCAAGCCCTCTGGCTTCTCTGGCTCCTGTGTCCCCCGA
TAGCGCCAGAGTGGATAGCCCTAGCCACGGCCTGAGCCCAGTGTCCCTGTCTATTCCCAGCCCCGCCAGA
CTGAGCCAGACCCCTCATAGCCAGCCTCCCAGACCTGGCACCAGCAAGACAAGCGTGGCCACCCAGTGCG
ACCCCGAAGAGATCATCGTGCTGTCCGACAGCGACTAAGACCCAGCTTTCTTGTACAAAGTGGTTGATTC
GAGGCTGCTAACAAAGCCCGAAAGGAAGCTGAGTTGGCTGCTGCCACCGCTGAGCAATAACTAGCATAAC
CCCTTGGGGCCTCTAAACGGGTCTTGAGGGGTTTTTTGCTGAAAGGAGGAACTATATCCGGATATCCACA
GGACGGGTGTGGTCGCCATGATCGCGTAGTCGATAGTGGCTCCAAGTAGCGAAGCGAGCAGGACTGGGCG
GCGGCCAAAGCGGTCGGACAGTGCTCCGAGAACGGGTGCGCATAGAAATTGCATCAACGCATATAGCGCT
AGCAGCACGCCATAGTGACTGGCGATGCTGTCGGAATGGACGATATCCCGCAAGAGGCCCGGCAGTACCG
GCATAACCAAGCCTATGCCTACAGCATCCAGGGTGACGGTGCCGAGGATGACGATGAGCGCATTGTTAGA
TTTCATACACGGTGCCTGACTGCGTTAGCAATTTAACTGTGATAAACTACCGCATTAAAGCTTATCGATG
ATAAGCTGTCAAACATGAGAATTCTTGAAGACGAAAGGGCCTCGTGATACGCCTATTTTTATAGGTTAAT
GTCATGATAATAATGGTTTCTTAGACGTCAGGTGGCACTTTTCGGGGAAATGTGCGCGGAACCCCTATTT
GTTTATTTTTCTAAATACATTCAAATATGTATCCGCTCATGAGACAATAACCCTGATAAATGCTTCAATA
ATATTGAAAAAGGAAGAGTATGAGTATTCAACATTTCCGTGTCGCCCTTATTCCCTTTTTTGCGGCATTT
TGCCTTCCTGTTTTTGCTCACCCAGAAACGCTGGTGAAAGTAAAAGATGCTGAAGATCAGTTGGGTGCAC
GAGTGGGTTACATCGAACTGGATCTCAACAGCGGTAAGATCCTTGAGAGTTTTCGCCCCGAAGAACGTTT
TCCAATGATGAGCACTTTTAAAGTTCTGCTATGTGGCGCGGTATTATCCCGTGTTGACGCCGGGCAAGAG
CAACTCGGTCGCCGCATACACTATTCTCAGAATGACTTGGTTGAGTACTCACCAGTCACAGAAAAGCATC
TTACGGATGGCATGACAGTAAGAGAATTATGCAGTGCTGCCATAACCATGAGTGATAACACTGCGGCCAA
CTTACTTCTGACAACGATCGGAGGACCGAAGGAGCTAACCGCTTTTTTGCACAACATGGGGGATCATGTA
ACTCGCCTTGATCGTTGGGAACCGGAGCTGAATGAAGCCATACCAAACGACGAGCGTGACACCACGATGC
CTGCAGCAATGGCAACAACGTTGCGCAAACTATTAACTGGCGAACTACTTACTCTAGCTTCCCGGCAACA
ATTAATAGACTGGATGGAGGCGGATAAAGTTGCAGGACCACTTCTGCGCTCGGCCCTTCCGGCTGGCTGG
TTTATTGCTGATAAATCTGGAGCCGGTGAGCGTGGGTCTCGCGGTATCATTGCAGCACTGGGGCCAGATG
GTAAGCCCTCCCGTATCGTAGTTATCTACACGACGGGGAGTCAGGCAACTATGGATGAACGAAATAGACA
GATCGCTGAGATAGGTGCCTCACTGATTAAGCATTGGTAACTGTCAGACCAAGTTTACTCATATATACTT
TAGATTGATTTAAAACTTCATTTTTAATTTAAAAGGATCTAGGTGAAGATCCTTTTTGATAATCTCATGA
CCAAAATCCCTTAACGTGAGTTTTCGTTCCACTGAGCGTCAGACCCCGTAGAAAAGATCAAAGGATCTTC
TTGAGATCCTTTTTTTCTGCGCGTAATCTGCTGCTTGCAAACAAAAAAACCACCGCTACCAGCGGTGGTT
TGTTTGCCGGATCAAGAGCTACCAACTCTTTTTCCGAAGGTAACTGGCTTCAGCAGAGCGCAGATACCAA
ATACTGTCCTTCTAGTGTAGCCGTAGTTAGGCCACCACTTCAAGAACTCTGTAGCACCGCCTACATACCT
CGCTCTGCTAATCCTGTTACCAGTGGCTGCTGCCAGTGGCGATAAGTCGTGTCTTACCGGGTTGGACTCA
AGACGATAGTTACCGGATAAGGCGCAGCGGTCGGGCTGAACGGGGGGTTCGTGCACACAGCCCAGCTTGG
AGCGAACGACCTACACCGAACTGAGATACCTACAGCGTGAGCTATGAGAAAGCGCCACGCTTCCCGAAGG
GAGAAAGGCGGACAGGTATCCGGTAAGCGGCAGGGTCGGAACAGGAGAGCGCACGAGGGAGCTTCCAGGG
GGAAACGCCTGGTATCTTTATAGTCCTGTCGGGTTTCGCCACCTCTGACTTGAGCGTCGATTTTTGTGAT
GCTCGTCAGGGGGGCGGAGCCTATGGAAAAACGCCAGCAACGCGGCCTTTTTACGGTTCCTGGCCTTTTG
CTGGCCTTTTGCTCACATGTTCTTTCCTGCGTTATCCCCTGATTCTGTGGATAACCGTATTACCGCCTTT
GAGTGAGCTGATACCGCTCGCCGCAGCCGAACGACCGAGCGCAGCGAGTCAGTGAGCGAGGAAGCGGAAG
AGCGCCTGATGCGGTATTTTCTCCTTACGCATCTGTGCGGTATTTCACACCGCAATGGTGCACTCTCAGT
ACAATCTGCTCTGATGCCGCATAGTTAAGCCAGTATACACTCCGCTATCGCTACGTGACTGGGTCATGGC
TGCGCCCCGACACCCGCCAACACCCGCTGACGCGCCCTGACGGGCTTGTCTGCTCCCGGCATCCGCTTAC
AGACAAGCTGTGACCGTCTCCGGGAGCTGCATGTGTCAGAGGTTTTCACCGTCATCACCGAAACGCGCGA
GGCAGCTGCGGTAAAGCTCATCAGCGTGGTCGTGAAGCGATTCACAGATGTCTGCCTGTTCATCCGCGTC
CAGCTCGTTGAGTTTCTCCAGAAGCGTTAATGTCTGGCTTCTGATAAAGCGGGCCATGTTAAGGGCGGTT
TTTTCCTGTTTGGTCACTGATGCCTCCGTGTAAGGGGGATTTCTGTTCATGGGGGTAATGATACCGATGA
AACGAGAGAGGATGCTCACGATACGGGTTACTGATGATGAACATGCCCGGTTACTGGAACGTTGTGAGGG
TAAACAACTGGCGGTATGGATGCGGCGGGACCAGAGAAAAATCACTCAGGGTCAATGCCAGCGCTTCGTT
AATACAGATGTAGGTGTTCCACAGGGTAGCCAGCAGCATCCTGCGATGCAGATCCGGAACATAATGGTGC
AGGGCGCTGACTTCCGCGTTTCCAGACTTTACGAAACACGGAAACCGAAGACCATTCATGTTGTTGCTCA
GGTCGCAGACGTTTTGCAGCAGCAGTCGCTTCACGTTCGCTCGCGTATCGGTGATTCATTCTGCTAACCA
GTAAGGCAACCCCGCCAGCCTAGCCGGGTCCTCAACGACAGGAGCACGATCATGCGCACCCGTGGCCAGG
ACCCAACGCTGCCCGAGATGCGCCGCGTGCGGCTGCTGGAGATGGCGGACGCGATGGATATGTTCTGCCA
AGGGTTGGTTTGCGCATTCACAGTTCTCCGCAAGAATTGATTGGCTCCAATTCTTGGAGTGGTGAATCCG
TTAGCGAGGTGCCGCCGGCTTCCATTCAGGTCGAGGTGGCCCGGCTCCATGCACCGCGACGCAACGCGGG
GAGGCAGACAAGGTATAGGGCGGCGCCTACAATCCATGCCAACCCGTTCCATGTGCTCGCCGAGGCGGCA
TAAATCGCCGTGACGATCAGCGGTCCAATGATCGAAGTTAGGCTGGTAAGAGCCGCGAGCGATCCTTGAA
GCTGTCCCTGATGGTCGTCATCTACCTGCCTGGACAGCATGGCCTGCAACGCGGGCATCCCGATGCCGCC
GGAAGCGAGAAGAATCATAATGGGGAAGGCCATCCAGCCTCGCGTCGCGAACGCCAGCAAGACGTAGCCC
AGCGCGTCGGCCGCCATGCCGGCGATAATGGCCTGCTTCTCGCCGAAACGTTTGGTGGCGGGACCAGTGA
CGAAGGCTTGAGCGAGGGCGTGCAAGATTCCGAATACCGCAAGCGACAGGCCGATCATCGTCGCGCTCCA
GCGAAAGCGGTCCTCGCCGAAAATGACCCAGAGCGCTGCCGGCACCTGTCCTACGAGTTGCATGATAAAG
AAGACAGTCATAAGTGCGGCGACGATAGTCATGCCCCGCGCCCACCGGAAGGAGCTGACTGGGTTGAAGG
CTCTCAAGGGCATCGGTCGATCGACGCTCTCCCTTATGCGACTCCTGCATTAGGAAGCAGCCCAGTAGTA
GGTTGAGGCCGTTGAGCACCGCCGCCGCAAGGAATGGTGCATGCAAGGAGATGGCGCCCAACAGTCCCCC
GGCCACGGGGCCTGCCACCATACCCACGCCGAAACAAGCGCTCATGAGCCCGAAGTGGCGAGCCCGATCT
TCCCCATCGGTGATGTCGGCGATATAGGCGCCAGCAACCGCACCTGTGGCGCCGGTGATGCCGGCCACGA
TGCGTCCGGCGTAGAGGATCGAGATCTCGATCCCGCGAAATTAATACGACTCACTATAGGGAGACCACAA
CGGTTTCCCTCTAGAAATAATTTTGTTTAACTTTAAGAAGGAGATATACATATGTCGTACTACCATCACC
ATCACCATCACCTCGAATCAACAAGTTTGTACAAAAAAGCAGGCTTCGAAAACCTGTATTTTCAGGGCAG
CAGCCCCATGAGCAGCCTGCAGATCAGCAACGAGAAGAACCTGGAACCCGGCAAGCAGAGCCCCAGATCC
ATCGGCGAGCAGCAGAACAAGGGCCGGATCGTGTCTCCCAGCCTGCTGAGCGAAGAACCCCTGGCCCCTA
GCTCCATCGACGCCGAGTCTAACGGCGAACAGCCCGAGGAACTGACCCTGGAAGAGGAATCCCCCGTGTC
CCAGCTGTTCGAGCTGGAAATCGAGGCCCTGCCCCTGGACACACCCAGCAGCGTGGAAACAGACAGCCCC
CGGT
