>Addgene plasmid #169730 | pDEST17-cDAXX-0SB | depositor partial sequence | sequence record 328873 | ORF Sequence
ATGTCGTACTACCATCACCATCACCATCACCTCGAATCAACAAGTTTGTACAAAAAAGCAGGCTTCGAAA
ACCTGTATTTTCAGGGCAGCAGCCCCATGAGCAGCCTGCAGATCAGCAACGAGAAGAACCTGGAACCCGG
CAAGCAGAGCCCCAGATCCATCGGCGAGCAGCAGAACAAGGGCCGGATCGTGTCTCCCAGCCTGCTGAGC
GAAGAACCCCTGGCCCCTAGCTCCATCGACGCCGAGTCTAACGGCGAACAGCCCGAGGAACTGACCCTGG
AAGAGGAATCCCCCGTGTCCCAGCTGTTCGAGCTGGAAATCGAGGCCCTGCCCCTGGACACACCCAGCAG
CGTGGAAACAGACAGCCCCCGGTCCATCAAGCAGTCCGAGGAACCCTTCACCACCGTGCTGGAAAACGGC
GCTGGCATGGTCACCAGCACCACCTTCAATGGCGGCGTGTCCCCCCACAACTGGGGCGATTCTGGCCCCC
CTAGCAAGAAGTCCCGGAAAGAGAAGAAGCAGACCGGCAGCGGCCCTCTGGGCAACAGCTACGTGGAACG
GCAGAGAAGCGTGCACGAGAAAAACGGCAAGAAGATCAGCACCCTGCCCAGCCCCCCAAGCCCTCTGGCT
TCTCTGGCTCCTGTGTCCCCCGATAGCGCCAGAGTGGATAGCCCTAGCCACGGCCTGAGCCCAGTGTCCC
TGTCTATTCCCAGCCCCGCCAGACTGAGCCAGACCCCTCATAGCCAGCCTCCCAGACCTGGCACCAGCAA
GACAAGCGTGGCCACCCAGTGCGACCCCGAAGAGATCATCGTGCTGTCCGACAGCGACTAA
